Addgene plasmid #115907: pcDNA 3.3 LRP5
Purpose: Expresses human LRP5 in mammalian cells.
Depositing lab: Harald Junge. Depositing organization: University of Colorado, Boulder. Publication: TSPAN12 Is a Norrin Co-receptor that Amplifies Frizzled4 Ligand Selectivity and Signaling. Lai MB, Zhang C, Shi J, Johnson V, Khandan L, McVey J, Klymkowsky MW, Chen Z, Junge HJ. Cell Rep. 2017 Jun 27;19(13):2809-2822. doi: 10.1016/j.celrep.2017.06.004. PubMed 28658627.
Backbone
  Vector backbone: pcDNA3.3 TOPO TA
  Backbone size w/o insert (bp): 5407
  Total vector size (bp): 10260
  Vector type: Mammalian Expression
  Selectable markers: Neomycin (select with G418)
Growth in bacteria
  Bacterial resistance: Ampicillin, 100 μg/mL
  Growth temperature: 37°C
  Growth strain: DH5alpha
  Copy number: Unknown
Gene/Insert
  Gene/Insert name: LRP5
  Species: H. sapiens (human)
  Insert size (bp): 4853
  Entrez Gene: LRP5 (a.k.a. BMND1, EVR1, EVR4, HBM, LR3, LRP-5, LRP-7, LRP7, OPPG, OPS, OPTA1, PCLD4, VBCH2)
  Promoter: CMV
  Cloning method: TOPO Cloning
  Sequencing primers: 5′ CGCAAATGGGCGGTAGGCGTG; 3′ CTTCCGTGTTTCAGTTAGC
Resource information
  A portion of this plasmid was derived from a plasmid made by: Image clone 9056965
Terms and licenses: Academic/Nonprofit Terms; Industry Terms: Not Available to Industry
How to cite: pcDNA 3.3 LRP5 was a gift from Harald Junge (Addgene plasmid # 115907 ; http://n2t.net/addgene:115907 ; RRID:Addgene_115907)
