[The description below was written by a language model from this plasmid's Addgene catalogue record and pLannotate feature annotations shown in this document.]
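Description:
pcDNA 3.3 LRP5 is a mammalian expression plasmid of about 10.3 kb in which the human LRP5 coding sequence was inserted by TOPO cloning into the pcDNA3.3 TOPO TA backbone. According to the record, part of the plasmid derives from an IMAGE cDNA clone. The LRP5 open reading frame (roughly 4.85 kb) sits downstream of the human cytomegalovirus immediate early enhancer and promoter, which drive strong constitutive transcription in most mammalian cell lines, and is followed by the herpes simplex virus thymidine kinase polyadenylation signal. No epitope tag or fluorescent reporter is annotated or mentioned, so the protein appears to be expressed in untagged form.

A second mammalian cassette consists of the SV40 enhancer/early promoter, the neomycin phosphotransferase gene and an SV40 poly(A) signal, allowing G418 selection of stably transfected cells. In E. coli the plasmid is maintained by a high-copy ColE1/pUC-type origin and selected with ampicillin through the β-lactamase gene and its own promoter. An f1 phage origin is also present. Short annotated fragments (bGH poly(A), ble, lacI, bom) and the lac promoter/operator region are backbone remnants with no evident role in the design. The depositor sequence and the repository's sequencing result differ by a single nucleotide in length and give the same feature map.

LRP5 is a low-density lipoprotein receptor-related protein that acts as a Wnt/β-catenin pathway co-receptor. The associated publication concerns Norrin and Frizzled4 signalling with TSPAN12, so the plasmid is suited to supplying LRP5 by transfection in cell-based studies of that receptor complex.
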