Features (pLannotate 1.2.2; 18 found; start..end, strand, type, name):
     50..429     +  enhancer       CMV enhancer: human cytomegalovirus immediate early enhancer
    430..633     +  promoter       CMV promoter: human cytomegalovirus (CMV) immediate early promoter
    747..5591    +  CDS            LRP5: LRP5_HUMAN - Also known as LR3 From Homo sapiens (Human).
   5690..5738    +  polyA_signal   HSV TK poly(A) signal: herpes simplex virus thymidine kinase polyadenylation signal (Cole and Stacy, 1985)
   5829..5845    -  polyA_signal   bGH poly(A) signal (fragment): bovine growth hormone polyadenylation signal
   5940..6368    +  rep_origin     f1 ori (sequence partly withheld): f1 bacteriophage origin of replication; arrow indicates direction of (+) strand synthesis
   6382..6711    +  promoter       SV40 promoter: SV40 enhancer and early promoter
   6778..7569    +  CDS            neo: KKA2_KLEPN - Also known as kan, nptII. Experimental evidence at protein level: Swiss-Prot protein existence level 1. Resistance to kanamycin, neomycin, paromomycin, ribostamycin, butirosin and gentamicin B. From Klebsiella pneumoniae.
   7595..7753    +  CDS            ble (fragment): BLE_KLEPN - Experimental evidence at protein level: Swiss-Prot protein existence level 1. Binding protein with a strong affinity to the bleomycin family of antibiotics. Binds to CL990; an antimitotic-antibiotic compound. From Klebsiella pneumoniae.
   7748..7869    +  polyA_signal   SV40 poly(A) signal: SV40 polyadenylation signal
   7942..7958    -  protein_bind   lac operator: The lac repressor binds to the lac operator to inhibit transcription in E. coli. This inhibition can be relieved by adding lactose or isopropyl-β-D-thiogalactopyranoside (IPTG). lac repressor encoded by lacI
   7966..7996    -  promoter       lac promoter: promoter for the E. coli lac operon
   8011..8032    -  protein_bind   CAP binding site: CAP binding activates transcription in the presence of cAMP. E. coli catabolite activator protein
   8045..8137    -  CDS            lacI (fragment): lac repressor; lacI; The lac repressor binds to the lac operator to inhibit transcription in E. coli. This inhibition can be relieved by adding lactose or isopropyl-β-D-thiogalactopyranoside (IPTG).
   8320..8908    -  rep_origin     ori: high-copy-number ColE1/pMB1/pBR322/pUC origin of replication
   9079..9939    -  CDS            AmpR: β-lactamase; bla; confers resistance to ampicillin, carbenicillin, and related antibiotics
   9940..10044   -  promoter       AmpR promoter: bla
  10111..10155   -  misc_feature   bom (fragment): basis of mobility region from pBR322
>Addgene plasmid #115907 | pcDNA 3.3 LRP5 | depositor full sequence | sequence record 218826 | pcDNA 3.3 LRP5 sequence 10260 bps
GTTAGGCGTTTTGCGCTGCTTCGCGATGTACGGGCCAGATATACGCGTTGACATTGATTATTGACTAGTT
ATTAATAGTAATCAATTACGGGGTCATTAGTTCATAGCCCATATATGGAGTTCCGCGTTACATAACTTAC
GGTAAATGGCCCGCCTGGCTGACCGCCCAACGACCCCCGCCCATTGACGTCAATAATGACGTATGTTCCC
ATAGTAACGCCAATAGGGACTTTCCATTGACGTCAATGGGTGGAGTATTTACGGTAAACTGCCCACTTGG
CAGTACATCAAGTGTATCATATGCCAAGTACGCCCCCTATTGACGTCAATGACGGTAAATGGCCCGCCTG
GCATTATGCCCAGTACATGACCTTATGGGACTTTCCTACTTGGCAGTACATCTACGTATTAGTCATCGCT
ATTACCATGGTGATGCGGTTTTGGCAGTACATCAATGGGCGTGGATAGCGGTTTGACTCACGGGGATTTC
CAAGTCTCCACCCCATTGACGTCAATGGGAGTTTGTTTTGGCACCAAAATCAACGGGACTTTCCAAAATG
TCGTAACAACTCCGCCCCATTGACGCAAATGGGCGGTAGGCGTGTACGGTGGGAGGTCTATATAAGCAGA
GCTCGTTTAGTGAACCGTCAGATCGCCTGGAGACGCCATCCACGCTGTTTTGACCTCCATAGAAGACACC
GGGACCGATCCAGCCTCCGGACTCTAGAGGATCGAACCCTTCCACCATGGAGGCAGCGCCGCCCGGGCCG
CCGTGGCCGCTGCTGCTGCTGCTGCTGCTGCTGCTGGCGCTGTGCGGCTGCCCGGCCCCCGCCGCGGCCT
CGCCGCTCCTGCTATTTGCCAACCGCCGGGACGTACGGCTGGTGGACGCCGGCGGAGTCAAGCTGGAGTC
CACCATCGTGGTCAGCGGCCTGGAGGATGCGGCCGCAGTGGACTTCCAGTTTTCCAAGGGAGCCGTGTAC
TGGACAGACGTGAGCGAGGAGGCCATCAAGCAGACCTACCTGAACCAGACGGGGGCCGCCGTGCAGAACG
TGGTCATCTCCGGCCTGGTCTCTCCCGACGGCCTCGCCTGCGACTGGGTGGGCAAGAAGCTGTACTGGAC
GGACTCAGAGACCAACCGCATCGAGGTGGCCAACCTCAATGGCACATCCCGGAAGGTGCTCTTCTGGCAG
GACCTTGACCAGCCGAGGGCCATCGCCTTGGACCCCGCTCACGGGTACATGTACTGGACAGACTGGGGTG
AGACGCCCCGGATTGAGCGGGCAGGGATGGATGGCAGCACCCGGAAGATCATTGTGGACTCGGACATTTA
CTGGCCCAATGGACTGACCATCGACCTGGAGGAGCAGAAGCTCTACTGGGCTGACGCCAAGCTCAGCTTC
ATCCACCGTGCCAACCTGGACGGCTCGTTCCGGCAGAAGGTGGTGGAGGGCAGCCTGACGCACCCCTTCG
CCCTGACGCTCTCCGGGGACACTCTGTACTGGACAGACTGGCAGACCCGCTCCATCCATGCCTGCAACAA
GCGCACTGGGGGGAAGAGGAAGGAGATCCTGAGTGCCCTCTACTCACCCATGGACATCCAGGTGCTGAGC
CAGGAGCGGCAGCCTTTCTTCCACACTCGCTGTGAGGAGGACAATGGCGGCTGCTCCCACCTGTGCCTGC
TGTCCCCAAGCGAGCCTTTCTACACATGCGCCTGCCCCACGGGTGTGCAGCTGCAGGACAACGGCAGGAC
GTGTAAGGCAGGAGCCGAGGAGGTGCTGCTGCTGGCCCGGCGGACGGACCTACGGAGGATCTCGCTGGAC
ACGCCGGACTTCACCGACATCGTGCTGCAGGTGGACGACATCCGGCACGCCATTGCCATCGACTACGACC
CGCTAGAGGGCTATGTCTACTGGACAGATGACGAGGTGCGGGCCATCCGCAGGGCGTACCTGGACGGGTC
TGGGGCGCAGACGCTGGTCAACACCGAGATCAACGACCCCGATGGCATCGCGGTCGACTGGGTGGCCCGA
AACCTCTACTGGACCGACACGGGCACGGACCGCATCGAGGTGACGCGCCTCAACGGCACCTCCCGCAAGA
TCCTGGTGTCGGAGGACCTGGACGAGCCCCGAGCCATCGCACTGCACCCCGTGATGGGCCTCATGTACTG
GACAGACTGGGGAGAGAACCCTAAAATCGAGTGTGCCAACTTGGATGGGCAGGAGCGGCGTGTGCTGGTC
AATGCCTCCCTCGGGTGGCCCAACGGCCTGGCCCTGGACCTGCAGGAGGGGAAGCTCTACTGGGGAGACG
CCAAGACAGACAAGATCGAGGTGATCAATGTTGATGGGACGAAGAGGCGGACCCTCCTGGAGGACAAGCT
CCCGCACATTTTCGGGTTCACGCTGCTGGGGGACTTCATCTACTGGACTGACTGGCAGCGCCGCAGCATC
GAGCGGGTGCACAAGGTCAAGGCCAGCCGGGACGTCATCATTGACCAGCTGCCCGACCTGATGGGGCTCA
AAGCTGTGAATGTGGCCAAGGTCGTCGGAACCAACCCGTGTGCGGACAGGAACGGGGGGTGCAGCCACCT
GTGCTTCTTCACACCCCACGCAACCCGGTGTGGCTGCCCCATCGGCCTGGAGCTGCTGAGTGACATGAAG
ACCTGCATCGTGCCTGAGGCCTTCTTGGTCTTCACCAGCAGAGCCGCCATCCACAGGATCTCCCTCGAGA
CCAATAACAACGACGTGGCCATCCCGCTCACGGGCGTCAAGGAGGCCTCAGCCCTGGACTTTGATGTGTC
CAACAACCACATCTACTGGACAGACGTCAGCCTGAAGACCATCAGCCGCGCCTTCATGAACGGGAGCTCG
GTGGAGCACGTGGTGGAGTTTGGCCTTGACTACCCCGAGGGCATGGCCGTTGACTGGATGGGCAAGAACC
TCTACTGGGCCGACACTGGGACCAACAGAATCGAAGTGGCGCGGCTGGACGGGCAGTTCCGGCAAGTCCT
CGTGTGGAGGGACTTGGACAACCCGAGGTCGCTGGCCCTGGATCCCACCAAGGGCTACATCTACTGGACC
GAGTGGGGCGGCAAGCCGAGGATCGTGCGGGCCTTCATGGACGGGACCAACTGCATGACGCTGGTGGACA
AGGTGGGCCGGGCCAACGACCTCACCATTGACTACGCTGACCAGCGCCTCTACTGGACCGACCTGGACAC
CAACATGATCGAGTCGTCCAACATGCTGGGTCAGGAGCGGGTCGTGATTGCCGACGATCTCCCGCACCCG
TTCGGTCTGACGCAGTACAGCGATTATATCTACTGGACAGACTGGAATCTGCACAGCATTGAGCGGGCCG
ACAAGACTAGCGGCCGGAACCGCACCCTCATCCAGGGCCACCTGGACTTCGTGATGGACATCCTGGTGTT
CCACTCCTCCCGCCAGGATGGCCTCAATGACTGTATGCACAACAACGGGCAGTGTGGGCAGCTGTGCCTT
GCCATCCCCGGCGGCCACCGCTGCGGCTGCGCCTCACACTACACCCTGGACCCCAGCAGCCGCAACTGCA
GCCCGCCCACCACCTTCTTGCTGTTCAGCCAGAAATCTGCCATCAGTCGGATGATCCCGGACGACCAGCA
CAGCCCGGATCTCATCCTGCCCCTGCATGGACTGAGGAACGTCAAAGCCATCGACTATGACCCACTGGAC
AAGTTCATCTACTGGGTGGATGGGCGCCAGAACATCAAGCGAGCCAAGGACGACGGGACCCAGCCCTTTG
TTTTGACCTCTCTGAGCCAAGGCCAAAACCCAGACAGGCAGCCCCACGACCTCAGCATCGACATCTACAG
CCGGACACTGTTCTGGACGTGCGAGGCCACCAATACCATCAACGTCCACAGGCTGAGCGGGGAAGCCATG
GGGGTGGTGCTGCGTGGGGACCGCGACAAGCCCAGGGCCATCGTCGTCAACGCGGAGCGAGGGTACCTGT
ACTTCACCAACATGCAGGACCGGGCAGCCAAGATCGAACGCGCAGCCCTGGACGGCACCGAGCGCGAGGT
CCTCTTCACCACCGGCCTCATCCGCCCTGTGGCCCTGGTGGTAGACAACACACTGGGCAAGCTGTTCTGG
GTGGACGCGGACCTGAAGCGCATTGAGAGCTGTGACCTGTCAGGGGCCAACCGCCTGACCCTGGAGGACG
CCAACATCGTGCAGCCTCTGGGCCTGACCATCCTTGGCAAGCATCTCTACTGGATCGACCGCCAGCAGCA
GATGATCGAGCGTGTGGAGAAGACCACCGGGGACAAGCGGACTCGCATCCAGGGCCGTGTCGCCCACCTC
ACTGGCATCCATGCAGTGGAGGAAGTCAGCCTGGAGGAGTTCTCAGCCCACCCATGTGCCCGTGACAATG
GTGGCTGCTCCCACATCTGTATTGCCAAGGGTGATGGGACACCACGGTGCTCATGCCCAGTCCACCTCGT
GCTCCTGCAGAACCTGCTGACCTGTGGAGAGCCGCCCACCTGCTCCCCGGACCAGTTTGCATGTGCCACA
GGGGAGATCGACTGTATCCCCGGGGCCTGGCGCTGTGACGGCTTTCCCGAGTGCGATGACCAGAGCGACG
AGGAGGGCTGCCCCGTGTGCTCCGCCGCCCAGTTCCCCTGCGCGCGGGGTCAGTGTGTGGACCTGCGCCT
GCGCTGCGACGGCGAGGCAGACTGTCAGGACCGCTCAGACGAGGCGGACTGTGACGCCATCTGCCTGCCC
AACCAGTTCCGGTGTGCGAGCGGCCAGTGTGTCCTCATCAAACAGCAGTGCGACTCCTTCCCCGACTGTA
TCGACGGCTCCGACGAGCTCATGTGTGAAATCACCAAGCCGCCCTCAGACGACAGCCCGGCCCACAGCAG
TGCCATCGGGCCCGTCATTGGCATCATCCTCTCTCTCTTCGTCATGGGTGGTGTCTATTTTGTGTGCCAG
CGCGTGGTGTGCCAGCGCTATGCGGGGGCCAACGGGCCCTTCCCGCACGAGTATGTCAGCGGGACCCCGC
ACGTGCCCCTCAATTTCATAGCCCCGGGCGGTTCCCAGCATGGCCCCTTCACAGGCATCGCATGCGGAAA
GTCCATGATGAGCTCCGTGAGCCTGATGGGGGGCCGGGGCGGGGTGCCCCTCTACGACCGGAACCACGTC
ACAGGGGCCTCGTCCAGCAGCTCGTCCAGCACGAAGGCCACGCTGTACCCGCCGATCCTGAACCCGCCGC
CCTCCCCGGCCACGGACCCCTCCCTGTACAACATGGACATGTTCTACTCTTCAAACATTCCGGCCACTGC
GAGACCGTACAGGCCCTACATCATTCGAGGAATGGCGCCCCCGACGACGCCCTGCAGCACCGACGTGTGT
GACAGCGACTACAGCGCCAGCCGCTGGAAGGCCAGCAAGTACTACCTGGATTTGAACTCGGACTCAGACC
CCTATCCACCCCCACCCACGCCCCACAGCCAGTACCTGTCGGCGGAGGACAGCTGCCCGCCCTCGCCCGC
CACCGAGAGGAGCTACTTCCATCTCTTCCCGCCCCCTCCGTCCCCCTGCACGGACTCATCCTGAAAGGGT
TCGATCCCTACCGGTTAGTAATGAGTTTAAACGGGGGAGGCTAACTGAAACACGGAAGGAGACAATACCG
GAAGGAACCCGCGCTATGACGGCAATAAAAAGACAGAATAAAACGCACGGGTGTTGGGTCGTTTGTTCAT
AAACGCGGGGTTCGGTCCCAGGGCTGGCACTCTGTCGATACCCCACCGAGACCCCATTGGGGCCAATACG
CCCGCGTTTCTTCCTTTTCCCCACCCCACCCCCCAAGTTCGGGTGAAGGCCCAGGGCTCGCAGCCAACGT
CGGGGCGGCAGGCCCTGCCATAGCAGATCTGCGCAGCTGGGGCTCTAGGGGGTATCCCC
[124 nt withheld, positions 5940-6063]
C
[32 nt withheld, positions 6065-6096]
CA
[57 nt withheld, positions 6099-6155]
A
[49 nt withheld, positions 6157-6205]
CCTTTGACGTTGGAGTCCACGTTCTTT
[37 nt withheld, positions 6233-6269]
ACCCTATCTCGGTCTATTCTTTTGATTTATAAGGGATTTTGGGGATTTCGGCCTATTGGTTAAAAAATGA
GCTGATTTAACAAAAATTTAACGCGAATTAATTCTGTGGAATGTGTGTCAGTTAGGGTGTGGAAAGTCCC
CAGGCTCCCCAGCAGGCAGAAGTATGCAAAGCATGCATCTCAATTAGTCAGCAACCAGGTGTGGAAAGTC
CCCAGGCTCCCCAGCAGGCAGAAGTATGCAAAGCATGCATCTCAATTAGTCAGCAACCATAGTCCCGCCC
CTAACTCCGCCCATCCCGCCCCTAACTCCGCCCAGTTCCGCCCATTCTCCGCCCCATGGCTGACTAATTT
TTTTTATTTATGCAGAGGCCGAGGCCGCCTCTGCCTCTGAGCTATTCCAGAAGTAGTGAGGAGGCTTTTT
TGGAGGCCTAGGCTTTTGCAAAAAGCTCCCGGGAGCTTGTATATCCATTTTCGGATCTGATCAAGAGACA
GGATGAGGATCGTTTCGCATGATTGAACAAGATGGATTGCACGCAGGTTCTCCGGCCGCTTGGGTGGAGA
GGCTATTCGGCTATGACTGGGCACAACAGACAATCGGCTGCTCTGATGCCGCCGTGTTCCGGCTGTCAGC
GCAGGGGCGCCCGGTTCTTTTTGTCAAGACCGACCTGTCCGGTGCCCTGAATGAACTGCAGGACGAGGCA
GCGCGGCTATCGTGGCTGGCCACGACGGGCGTTCCTTGCGCAGCTGTGCTCGACGTTGTCACTGAAGCGG
GAAGGGACTGGCTGCTATTGGGCGAAGTGCCGGGGCAGGATCTCCTGTCATCTCACCTTGCTCCTGCCGA
GAAAGTATCCATCATGGCTGATGCAATGCGGCGGCTGCATACGCTTGATCCGGCTACCTGCCCATTCGAC
CACCAAGCGAAACATCGCATCGAGCGAGCACGTACTCGGATGGAAGCCGGTCTTGTCGATCAGGATGATC
TGGACGAAGAGCATCAGGGGCTCGCGCCAGCCGAACTGTTCGCCAGGCTCAAGGCGCGCATGCCCGACGG
CGAGGATCTCGTCGTGACCCATGGCGATGCCTGCTTGCCGAATATCATGGTGGAAAATGGCCGCTTTTCT
GGATTCATCGACTGTGGCCGGCTGGGTGTGGCGGACCGCTATCAGGACATAGCGTTGGCTACCCGTGATA
TTGCTGAAGAGCTTGGCGGCGAATGGGCTGACCGCTTCCTCGTGCTTTACGGTATCGCCGCTCCCGATTC
GCAGCGCATCGCCTTCTATCGCCTTCTTGACGAGTTCTTCTGAGCGGGACTCTGGGGTTCGCGAAATGAC
CGACCAAGCGACGCCCAACCTGCCATCACGAGATTTCGATTCCACCGCCGCCTTCTATGAAAGGTTGGGC
TTCGGAATCGTTTTCCGGGACGCCGGCTGGATGATCCTCCAGCGCGGGGATCTCATGCTGGAGTTCTTCG
CCCACCCCAACTTGTTTATTGCAGCTTATAATGGTTACAAATAAAGCAATAGCATCACAAATTTCACAAA
TAAAGCATTTTTTTCACTGCATTCTAGTTGTGGTTTGTCCAAACTCATCAATGTATCTTATCATGTCTGT
ATACCGTCGACCTCTAGCTAGAGCTTGGCGTAATCATGGTCATAGCTGTTTCCTGTGTGAAATTGTTATC
CGCTCACAATTCCACACAACATACGAGCCGGAAGCATAAAGTGTAAAGCCTGGGGTGCCTAATGAGTGAG
CTAACTCACATTAATTGCGTTGCGCTCACTGCCCGCTTTCCAGTCGGGAAACCTGTCGTGCCAGCTGCAT
TAATGAATCGGCCAACGCGCGGGGAGAGGCGGTTTGCGTATTGGGCGCTCTTCCGCTTCCTCGCTCACTG
ACTCGCTGCGCTCGGTCGTTCGGCTGCGGCGAGCGGTATCAGCTCACTCAAAGGCGGTAATACGGTTATC
CACAGAATCAGGGGATAACGCAGGAAAGAACATGTGAGCAAAAGGCCAGCAAAAGGCCAGGAACCGTAAA
AAGGCCGCGTTGCTGGCGTTTTTCCATAGGCTCCGCCCCCCTGACGAGCATCACAAAAATCGACGCTCAA
GTCAGAGGTGGCGAAACCCGACAGGACTATAAAGATACCAGGCGTTTCCCCCTGGAAGCTCCCTCGTGCG
CTCTCCTGTTCCGACCCTGCCGCTTACCGGATACCTGTCCGCCTTTCTCCCTTCGGGAAGCGTGGCGCTT
TCTCAATGCTCACGCTGTAGGTATCTCAGTTCGGTGTAGGTCGTTCGCTCCAAGCTGGGCTGTGTGCACG
AACCCCCCGTTCAGCCCGACCGCTGCGCCTTATCCGGTAACTATCGTCTTGAGTCCAACCCGGTAAGACA
CGACTTATCGCCACTGGCAGCAGCCACTGGTAACAGGATTAGCAGAGCGAGGTATGTAGGCGGTGCTACA
GAGTTCTTGAAGTGGTGGCCTAACTACGGCTACACTAGAAGGACAGTATTTGGTATCTGCGCTCTGCTGA
AGCCAGTTACCTTCGGAAAAAGAGTTGGTAGCTCTTGATCCGGCAAACAAACCACCGCTGGTAGCGGTGG
TTTTTTTGTTTGCAAGCAGCAGATTACGCGCAGAAAAAAAGGATCTCAAGAAGATCCTTTGATCTTTTCT
ACGGGGTCTGACGCTCAGTGGAACGAAAACTCACGTTAAGGGATTTTGGTCATGAGATTATCAAAAAGGA
TCTTCACCTAGATCCTTTTAAATTAAAAATGAAGTTTTAAATCAATCTAAAGTATATATGAGTAAACTTG
GTCTGACAGTTACCAATGCTTAATCAGTGAGGCACCTATCTCAGCGATCTGTCTATTTCGTTCATCCATA
GTTGCCTGACTCCCCGTCGTGTAGATAACTACGATACGGGAGGGCTTACCATCTGGCCCCAGTGCTGCAA
TGATACCGCGAGACCCACGCTCACCGGCTCCAGATTTATCAGCAATAAACCAGCCAGCCGGAAGGGCCGA
GCGCAGAAGTGGTCCTGCAACTTTATCCGCCTCCATCCAGTCTATTAATTGTTGCCGGGAAGCTAGAGTA
AGTAGTTCGCCAGTTAATAGTTTGCGCAACGTTGTTGCCATTGCTACAGGCATCGTGGTGTCACGCTCGT
CGTTTGGTATGGCTTCATTCAGCTCCGGTTCCCAACGATCAAGGCGAGTTACATGATCCCCCATGTTGTG
CAAAAAAGCGGTTAGCTCCTTCGGTCCTCCGATCGTTGTCAGAAGTAAGTTGGCCGCAGTGTTATCACTC
ATGGTTATGGCAGCACTGCATAATTCTCTTACTGTCATGCCATCCGTAAGATGCTTTTCTGTGACTGGTG
AGTACTCAACCAAGTCATTCTGAGAATAGTGTATGCGGCGACCGAGTTGCTCTTGCCCGGCGTCAATACG
GGATAATACCGCGCCACATAGCAGAACTTTAAAAGTGCTCATCATTGGAAAACGTTCTTCGGGGCGAAAA
CTCTCAAGGATCTTACCGCTGTTGAGATCCAGTTCGATGTAACCCACTCGTGCACCCAACTGATCTTCAG
CATCTTTTACTTTCACCAGCGTTTCTGGGTGAGCAAAAACAGGAAGGCAAAATGCCGCAAAAAAGGGAAT
AAGGGCGACACGGAAATGTTGAATACTCATACTCTTCCTTTTTCAATATTATTGAAGCATTTATCAGGGT
TATTGTCTCATGAGCGGATACATATTTGAATGTATTTAGAAAAATAAACAAATAGGGGTTCCGCGCACAT
TTCCCCGAAAAGTGCCACCTGACGTCGACGGATCGGGAGATCTCCCGATCCCCTATGGTCGACTCTCAGT
ACAATCTGCTCTGATGCCGCATAGTTAAGCCAGTATCTGCTCCCTGCTTGTGTGTTGGAGGTCGCTGAGT
AGTGCGCGAGCAAAATTTAAGCTACAACAAGGCAAGGCTTGACCGACAATTGCATGAAGAATCTGCTTAG
G
