Features (pLannotate 1.2.2; 18 found; start..end, strand, type, name):
     50..429     +  enhancer       CMV enhancer: human cytomegalovirus immediate early enhancer
    430..633     +  promoter       CMV promoter: human cytomegalovirus (CMV) immediate early promoter
    747..5591    +  CDS            LRP5: LRP5_HUMAN - Also known as LR3 From Homo sapiens (Human).
   5691..5739    +  polyA_signal   HSV TK poly(A) signal: herpes simplex virus thymidine kinase polyadenylation signal (Cole and Stacy, 1985)
   5830..5846    -  polyA_signal   bGH poly(A) signal (fragment): bovine growth hormone polyadenylation signal
   5941..6369    +  rep_origin     f1 ori (sequence partly withheld): f1 bacteriophage origin of replication; arrow indicates direction of (+) strand synthesis
   6383..6712    +  promoter       SV40 promoter: SV40 enhancer and early promoter
   6779..7570    +  CDS            neo: KKA2_KLEPN - Also known as kan, nptII. Experimental evidence at protein level: Swiss-Prot protein existence level 1. Resistance to kanamycin, neomycin, paromomycin, ribostamycin, butirosin and gentamicin B. From Klebsiella pneumoniae.
   7596..7754    +  CDS            ble (fragment): BLE_KLEPN - Experimental evidence at protein level: Swiss-Prot protein existence level 1. Binding protein with a strong affinity to the bleomycin family of antibiotics. Binds to CL990; an antimitotic-antibiotic compound. From Klebsiella pneumoniae.
   7749..7870    +  polyA_signal   SV40 poly(A) signal: SV40 polyadenylation signal
   7943..7959    -  protein_bind   lac operator: The lac repressor binds to the lac operator to inhibit transcription in E. coli. This inhibition can be relieved by adding lactose or isopropyl-β-D-thiogalactopyranoside (IPTG). lac repressor encoded by lacI
   7967..7997    -  promoter       lac promoter: promoter for the E. coli lac operon
   8012..8033    -  protein_bind   CAP binding site: CAP binding activates transcription in the presence of cAMP. E. coli catabolite activator protein
   8046..8138    -  CDS            lacI (fragment): lac repressor; lacI; The lac repressor binds to the lac operator to inhibit transcription in E. coli. This inhibition can be relieved by adding lactose or isopropyl-β-D-thiogalactopyranoside (IPTG).
   8321..8909    -  rep_origin     ori: high-copy-number ColE1/pMB1/pBR322/pUC origin of replication
   9080..9940    -  CDS            AmpR: β-lactamase; bla; confers resistance to ampicillin, carbenicillin, and related antibiotics
   9941..10045   -  promoter       AmpR promoter: bla
  10104..10156   -  misc_feature   bom (fragment): basis of mobility region from pBR322
>Addgene plasmid #115907 | pcDNA 3.3 LRP5 | addgene full sequence | sequence record 224026 | Addgene NGS Result
GTTAGGCGTTTTGCGCTGCTTCGCGATGTACGGGCCAGATATACGCGTTGACATTGATTATTGACTAGTT
ATTAATAGTAATCAATTACGGGGTCATTAGTTCATAGCCCATATATGGAGTTCCGCGTTACATAACTTAC
GGTAAATGGCCCGCCTGGCTGACCGCCCAACGACCCCCGCCCATTGACGTCAATAATGACGTATGTTCCC
ATAGTAACGCCAATAGGGACTTTCCATTGACGTCAATGGGTGGAGTATTTACGGTAAACTGCCCACTTGG
CAGTACATCAAGTGTATCATATGCCAAGTACGCCCCCTATTGACGTCAATGACGGTAAATGGCCCGCCTG
GCATTATGCCCAGTACATGACCTTATGGGACTTTCCTACTTGGCAGTACATCTACGTATTAGTCATCGCT
ATTACCATGGTGATGCGGTTTTGGCAGTACATCAATGGGCGTGGATAGCGGTTTGACTCACGGGGATTTC
CAAGTCTCCACCCCATTGACGTCAATGGGAGTTTGTTTTGGCACCAAAATCAACGGGACTTTCCAAAATG
TCGTAACAACTCCGCCCCATTGACGCAAATGGGCGGTAGGCGTGTACGGTGGGAGGTCTATATAAGCAGA
GCTCGTTTAGTGAACCGTCAGATCGCCTGGAGACGCCATCCACGCTGTTTTGACCTCCATAGAAGACACC
GGGACCGATCCAGCCTCCGGACTCTAGAGGATCGAACCCTTCCACCATGGAGGCAGCGCCGCCCGGGCCG
CCGTGGCCGCTGCTGCTGCTGCTGCTGCTGCTGCTGGCGCTGTGCGGCTGCCCGGCCCCCGCCGCGGCCT
CGCCGCTCCTGCTATTTGCCAACCGCCGGGACGTACGGCTGGTGGACGCCGGCGGAGTCAAGCTGGAGTC
CACCATCGTGGTCAGCGGCCTGGAGGATGCGGCCGCAGTGGACTTCCAGTTTTCCAAGGGAGCCGTGTAC
TGGACAGACGTGAGCGAGGAGGCCATCAAGCAGACCTACCTGAACCAGACGGGGGCCGCCGTGCAGAACG
TGGTCATCTCCGGCCTGGTCTCTCCCGACGGCCTCGCCTGCGACTGGGTGGGCAAGAAGCTGTACTGGAC
GGACTCAGAGACCAACCGCATCGAGGTGGCCAACCTCAATGGCACATCCCGGAAGGTGCTCTTCTGGCAG
GACCTTGACCAGCCGAGGGCCATCGCCTTGGACCCCGCTCACGGGTACATGTACTGGACAGACTGGGGTG
AGACGCCCCGGATTGAGCGGGCAGGGATGGATGGCAGCACCCGGAAGATCATTGTGGACTCGGACATTTA
CTGGCCCAATGGACTGACCATCGACCTGGAGGAGCAGAAGCTCTACTGGGCTGACGCCAAGCTCAGCTTC
ATCCACCGTGCCAACCTGGACGGCTCGTTCCGGCAGAAGGTGGTGGAGGGCAGCCTGACGCACCCCTTCG
CCCTGACGCTCTCCGGGGACACTCTGTACTGGACAGACTGGCAGACCCGCTCCATCCATGCCTGCAACAA
GCGCACTGGGGGGAAGAGGAAGGAGATCCTGAGTGCCCTCTACTCACCCATGGACATCCAGGTGCTGAGC
CAGGAGCGGCAGCCTTTCTTCCACACTCGCTGTGAGGAGGACAATGGCGGCTGCTCCCACCTGTGCCTGC
TGTCCCCAAGCGAGCCTTTCTACACATGCGCCTGCCCCACGGGTGTGCAGCTGCAGGACAACGGCAGGAC
GTGTAAGGCAGGAGCCGAGGAGGTGCTGCTGCTGGCCCGGCGGACGGACCTACGGAGGATCTCGCTGGAC
ACGCCGGACTTCACCGACATCGTGCTGCAGGTGGACGACATCCGGCACGCCATTGCCATCGACTACGACC
CGCTAGAGGGCTATGTCTACTGGACAGATGACGAGGTGCGGGCCATCCGCAGGGCGTACCTGGACGGGTC
TGGGGCGCAGACGCTGGTCAACACCGAGATCAACGACCCCGATGGCATCGCGGTCGACTGGGTGGCCCGA
AACCTCTACTGGACCGACACGGGCACGGACCGCATCGAGGTGACGCGCCTCAACGGCACCTCCCGCAAGA
TCCTGGTGTCGGAGGACCTGGACGAGCCCCGAGCCATCGCACTGCACCCCGTGATGGGCCTCATGTACTG
GACAGACTGGGGAGAGAACCCTAAAATCGAGTGTGCCAACTTGGATGGGCAGGAGCGGCGTGTGCTGGTC
AATGCCTCCCTCGGGTGGCCCAACGGCCTGGCCCTGGACCTGCAGGAGGGGAAGCTCTACTGGGGAGACG
CCAAGACAGACAAGATCGAGGTGATCAATGTTGATGGGACGAAGAGGCGGACCCTCCTGGAGGACAAGCT
CCCGCACATTTTCGGGTTCACGCTGCTGGGGGACTTCATCTACTGGACTGACTGGCAGCGCCGCAGCATC
GAGCGGGTGCACAAGGTCAAGGCCAGCCGGGACGTCATCATTGACCAGCTGCCCGACCTGATGGGGCTCA
AAGCTGTGAATGTGGCCAAGGTCGTCGGAACCAACCCGTGTGCGGACAGGAACGGGGGGTGCAGCCACCT
GTGCTTCTTCACACCCCACGCAACCCGGTGTGGCTGCCCCATCGGCCTGGAGCTGCTGAGTGACATGAAG
ACCTGCATCGTGCCTGAGGCCTTCTTGGTCTTCACCAGCAGAGCCGCCATCCACAGGATCTCCCTCGAGA
CCAATAACAACGACGTGGCCATCCCGCTCACGGGCGTCAAGGAGGCCTCAGCCCTGGACTTTGATGTGTC
CAACAACCACATCTACTGGACAGACGTCAGCCTGAAGACCATCAGCCGCGCCTTCATGAACGGGAGCTCG
GTGGAGCACGTGGTGGAGTTTGGCCTTGACTACCCCGAGGGCATGGCCGTTGACTGGATGGGCAAGAACC
TCTACTGGGCCGACACTGGGACCAACAGAATCGAAGTGGCGCGGCTGGACGGGCAGTTCCGGCAAGTCCT
CGTGTGGAGGGACTTGGACAACCCGAGGTCGCTGGCCCTGGATCCCACCAAGGGCTACATCTACTGGACC
GAGTGGGGCGGCAAGCCGAGGATCGTGCGGGCCTTCATGGACGGGACCAACTGCATGACGCTGGTGGACA
AGGTGGGCCGGGCCAACGACCTCACCATTGACTACGCTGACCAGCGCCTCTACTGGACCGACCTGGACAC
CAACATGATCGAGTCGTCCAACATGCTGGGTCAGGAGCGGGTCGTGATTGCCGACGATCTCCCGCACCCG
TTCGGTCTGACGCAGTACAGCGATTATATCTACTGGACAGACTGGAATCTGCACAGCATTGAGCGGGCCG
ACAAGACTAGCGGCCGGAACCGCACCCTCATCCAGGGCCACCTGGACTTCGTGATGGACATCCTGGTGTT
CCACTCCTCCCGCCAGGATGGCCTCAATGACTGTATGCACAACAACGGGCAGTGTGGGCAGCTGTGCCTT
GCCATCCCCGGCGGCCACCGCTGCGGCTGCGCCTCACACTACACCCTGGACCCCAGCAGCCGCAACTGCA
GCCCGCCCACCACCTTCTTGCTGTTCAGCCAGAAATCTGCCATCAGTCGGATGATCCCGGACGACCAGCA
CAGCCCGGATCTCATCCTGCCCCTGCATGGACTGAGGAACGTCAAAGCCATCGACTATGACCCACTGGAC
AAGTTCATCTACTGGGTGGATGGGCGCCAGAACATCAAGCGAGCCAAGGACGACGGGACCCAGCCCTTTG
TTTTGACCTCTCTGAGCCAAGGCCAAAACCCAGACAGGCAGCCCCACGACCTCAGCATCGACATCTACAG
CCGGACACTGTTCTGGACGTGCGAGGCCACCAATACCATCAACGTCCACAGGCTGAGCGGGGAAGCCATG
GGGGTGGTGCTGCGTGGGGACCGCGACAAGCCCAGGGCCATCGTCGTCAACGCGGAGCGAGGGTACCTGT
ACTTCACCAACATGCAGGACCGGGCAGCCAAGATCGAACGCGCAGCCCTGGACGGCACCGAGCGCGAGGT
CCTCTTCACCACCGGCCTCATCCGCCCTGTGGCCCTGGTGGTAGACAACACACTGGGCAAGCTGTTCTGG
GTGGACGCGGACCTGAAGCGCATTGAGAGCTGTGACCTGTCAGGGGCCAACCGCCTGACCCTGGAGGACG
CCAACATCGTGCAGCCTCTGGGCCTGACCATCCTTGGCAAGCATCTCTACTGGATCGACCGCCAGCAGCA
GATGATCGAGCGTGTGGAGAAGACCACCGGGGACAAGCGGACTCGCATCCAGGGCCGTGTCGCCCACCTC
ACTGGCATCCATGCAGTGGAGGAAGTCAGCCTGGAGGAGTTCTCAGCCCACCCATGTGCCCGTGACAATG
GTGGCTGCTCCCACATCTGTATTGCCAAGGGTGATGGGACACCACGGTGCTCATGCCCAGTCCACCTCGT
GCTCCTGCAGAACCTGCTGACCTGTGGAGAGCCGCCCACCTGCTCCCCGGACCAGTTTGCATGTGCCACA
GGGGAGATCGACTGTATCCCCGGGGCCTGGCGCTGTGACGGCTTTCCCGAGTGCGATGACCAGAGCGACG
AGGAGGGCTGCCCCGTGTGCTCCGCCGCCCAGTTCCCCTGCGCGCGGGGTCAGTGTGTGGACCTGCGCCT
GCGCTGCGACGGCGAGGCAGACTGTCAGGACCGCTCAGACGAGGCGGACTGTGACGCCATCTGCCTGCCC
AACCAGTTCCGGTGTGCGAGCGGCCAGTGTGTCCTCATCAAACAGCAGTGCGACTCCTTCCCCGACTGTA
TCGACGGCTCCGACGAGCTCATGTGTGAAATCACCAAGCCGCCCTCAGACGACAGCCCGGCCCACAGCAG
TGCCATCGGGCCCGTCATTGGCATCATCCTCTCTCTCTTCGTCATGGGTGGTGTCTATTTTGTGTGCCAG
CGCGTGGTGTGCCAGCGCTATGCGGGGGCCAACGGGCCCTTCCCGCACGAGTATGTCAGCGGGACCCCGC
ACGTGCCCCTCAATTTCATAGCCCCGGGCGGTTCCCAGCATGGCCCCTTCACAGGCATCGCATGCGGAAA
GTCCATGATGAGCTCCGTGAGCCTGATGGGGGGCCGGGGCGGGGTGCCCCTCTACGACCGGAACCACGTC
ACAGGGGCCTCGTCCAGCAGCTCGTCCAGCACGAAGGCCACGCTGTACCCGCCGATCCTGAACCCGCCGC
CCTCCCCGGCCACGGACCCCTCCCTGTACAACATGGACATGTTCTACTCTTCAAACATTCCGGCCACTGC
GAGACCGTACAGGCCCTACATCATTCGAGGAATGGCGCCCCCGACGACGCCCTGCAGCACCGACGTGTGT
GACAGCGACTACAGCGCCAGCCGCTGGAAGGCCAGCAAGTACTACCTGGATTTGAACTCGGACTCAGACC
CCTATCCACCCCCACCCACGCCCCACAGCCAGTACCTGTCGGCGGAGGACAGCTGCCCGCCCTCGCCCGC
CACCGAGAGGAGCTACTTCCATCTCTTCCCGCCCCCTCCGTCCCCCTGCACGGACTCATCCTGACAAGGG
TTCGATCCCTACCGGTTAGTAATGAGTTTAAACGGGGGAGGCTAACTGAAACACGGAAGGAGACAATACC
GGAAGGAACCCGCGCTATGACGGCAATAAAAAGACAGAATAAAACGCACGGGTGTTGGGTCGTTTGTTCA
TAAACGCGGGGTTCGGTCCCAGGGCTGGCACTCTGTCGATACCCCACCGAGACCCCATTGGGGCCAATAC
GCCCGCGTTTCTTCCTTTTCCCCACCCCACCCCCCAAGTTCGGGTGAAGGCCCAGGGCTCGCAGCCAACG
TCGGGGCGGCAGGCCCTGCCATAGCAGATCTGCGCAGCTGGGGCTCTAGGGGGTATCCCC
[124 nt withheld, positions 5941-6064]
C
[91 nt withheld, positions 6066-6156]
A
[49 nt withheld, positions 6158-6206]
CCTTTGACGTTGGAGTCCACGTTCTTT
[37 nt withheld, positions 6234-6270]
ACCCTATCTCGGTCTATTCTTTTGATTTATAAGGGATTTTGCCGATTTCGGCCTATTGGTTAAAAAATGA
GCTGATTTAACAAAAATTTAACGCGAATTAATTCTGTGGAATGTGTGTCAGTTAGGGTGTGGAAAGTCCC
CAGGCTCCCCAGCAGGCAGAAGTATGCAAAGCATGCATCTCAATTAGTCAGCAACCAGGTGTGGAAAGTC
CCCAGGCTCCCCAGCAGGCAGAAGTATGCAAAGCATGCATCTCAATTAGTCAGCAACCATAGTCCCGCCC
CTAACTCCGCCCATCCCGCCCCTAACTCCGCCCAGTTCCGCCCATTCTCCGCCCCATGGCTGACTAATTT
TTTTTATTTATGCAGAGGCCGAGGCCGCCTCTGCCTCTGAGCTATTCCAGAAGTAGTGAGGAGGCTTTTT
TGGAGGCCTAGGCTTTTGCAAAAAGCTCCCGGGAGCTTGTATATCCATTTTCGGATCTGATCAAGAGACA
GGATGAGGATCGTTTCGCATGATTGAACAAGATGGATTGCACGCAGGTTCTCCGGCCGCTTGGGTGGAGA
GGCTATTCGGCTATGACTGGGCACAACAGACAATCGGCTGCTCTGATGCCGCCGTGTTCCGGCTGTCAGC
GCAGGGGCGCCCGGTTCTTTTTGTCAAGACCGACCTGTCCGGTGCCCTGAATGAACTGCAGGACGAGGCA
GCGCGGCTATCGTGGCTGGCCACGACGGGCGTTCCTTGCGCAGCTGTGCTCGACGTTGTCACTGAAGCGG
GAAGGGACTGGCTGCTATTGGGCGAAGTGCCGGGGCAGGATCTCCTGTCATCTCACCTTGCTCCTGCCGA
GAAAGTATCCATCATGGCTGATGCAATGCGGCGGCTGCATACGCTTGATCCGGCTACCTGCCCATTCGAC
CACCAAGCGAAACATCGCATCGAGCGAGCACGTACTCGGATGGAAGCCGGTCTTGTCGATCAGGATGATC
TGGACGAAGAGCATCAGGGGCTCGCGCCAGCCGAACTGTTCGCCAGGCTCAAGGCGCGCATGCCCGACGG
CGAGGATCTCGTCGTGACCCATGGCGATGCCTGCTTGCCGAATATCATGGTGGAAAATGGCCGCTTTTCT
GGATTCATCGACTGTGGCCGGCTGGGTGTGGCGGACCGCTATCAGGACATAGCGTTGGCTACCCGTGATA
TTGCTGAAGAGCTTGGCGGCGAATGGGCTGACCGCTTCCTCGTGCTTTACGGTATCGCCGCTCCCGATTC
GCAGCGCATCGCCTTCTATCGCCTTCTTGACGAGTTCTTCTGAGCGGGACTCTGGGGTTCGCGAAATGAC
CGACCAAGCGACGCCCAACCTGCCATCACGAGATTTCGATTCCACCGCCGCCTTCTATGAAAGGTTGGGC
TTCGGAATCGTTTTCCGGGACGCCGGCTGGATGATCCTCCAGCGCGGGGATCTCATGCTGGAGTTCTTCG
CCCACCCCAACTTGTTTATTGCAGCTTATAATGGTTACAAATAAAGCAATAGCATCACAAATTTCACAAA
TAAAGCATTTTTTTCACTGCATTCTAGTTGTGGTTTGTCCAAACTCATCAATGTATCTTATCATGTCTGT
ATACCGTCGACCTCTAGCTAGAGCTTGGCGTAATCATGGTCATAGCTGTTTCCTGTGTGAAATTGTTATC
CGCTCACAATTCCACACAACATACGAGCCGGAAGCATAAAGTGTAAAGCCTGGGGTGCCTAATGAGTGAG
CTAACTCACATTAATTGCGTTGCGCTCACTGCCCGCTTTCCAGTCGGGAAACCTGTCGTGCCAGCTGCAT
TAATGAATCGGCCAACGCGCGGGGAGAGGCGGTTTGCGTATTGGGCGCTCTTCCGCTTCCTCGCTCACTG
ACTCGCTGCGCTCGGTCGTTCGGCTGCGGCGAGCGGTATCAGCTCACTCAAAGGCGGTAATACGGTTATC
CACAGAATCAGGGGATAACGCAGGAAAGAACATGTGAGCAAAAGGCCAGCAAAAGGCCAGGAACCGTAAA
AAGGCCGCGTTGCTGGCGTTTTTCCATAGGCTCCGCCCCCCTGACGAGCATCACAAAAATCGACGCTCAA
GTCAGAGGTGGCGAAACCCGACAGGACTATAAAGATACCAGGCGTTTCCCCCTGGAAGCTCCCTCGTGCG
CTCTCCTGTTCCGACCCTGCCGCTTACCGGATACCTGTCCGCCTTTCTCCCTTCGGGAAGCGTGGCGCTT
TCTCATAGCTCACGCTGTAGGTATCTCAGTTCGGTGTAGGTCGTTCGCTCCAAGCTGGGCTGTGTGCACG
AACCCCCCGTTCAGCCCGACCGCTGCGCCTTATCCGGTAACTATCGTCTTGAGTCCAACCCGGTAAGACA
CGACTTATCGCCACTGGCAGCAGCCACTGGTAACAGGATTAGCAGAGCGAGGTATGTAGGCGGTGCTACA
GAGTTCTTGAAGTGGTGGCCTAACTACGGCTACACTAGAAGAACAGTATTTGGTATCTGCGCTCTGCTGA
AGCCAGTTACCTTCGGAAAAAGAGTTGGTAGCTCTTGATCCGGCAAACAAACCACCGCTGGTAGCGGTGG
TTTTTTTGTTTGCAAGCAGCAGATTACGCGCAGAAAAAAAGGATCTCAAGAAGATCCTTTGATCTTTTCT
ACGGGGTCTGACGCTCAGTGGAACGAAAACTCACGTTAAGGGATTTTGGTCATGAGATTATCAAAAAGGA
TCTTCACCTAGATCCTTTTAAATTAAAAATGAAGTTTTAAATCAATCTAAAGTATATATGAGTAAACTTG
GTCTGACAGTTACCAATGCTTAATCAGTGAGGCACCTATCTCAGCGATCTGTCTATTTCGTTCATCCATA
GTTGCCTGACTCCCCGTCGTGTAGATAACTACGATACGGGAGGGCTTACCATCTGGCCCCAGTGCTGCAA
TGATACCGCGAGACCCACGCTCACCGGCTCCAGATTTATCAGCAATAAACCAGCCAGCCGGAAGGGCCGA
GCGCAGAAGTGGTCCTGCAACTTTATCCGCCTCCATCCAGTCTATTAATTGTTGCCGGGAAGCTAGAGTA
AGTAGTTCGCCAGTTAATAGTTTGCGCAACGTTGTTGCCATTGCTACAGGCATCGTGGTGTCACGCTCGT
CGTTTGGTATGGCTTCATTCAGCTCCGGTTCCCAACGATCAAGGCGAGTTACATGATCCCCCATGTTGTG
CAAAAAAGCGGTTAGCTCCTTCGGTCCTCCGATCGTTGTCAGAAGTAAGTTGGCCGCAGTGTTATCACTC
ATGGTTATGGCAGCACTGCATAATTCTCTTACTGTCATGCCATCCGTAAGATGCTTTTCTGTGACTGGTG
AGTACTCAACCAAGTCATTCTGAGAATAGTGTATGCGGCGACCGAGTTGCTCTTGCCCGGCGTCAATACG
GGATAATACCGCGCCACATAGCAGAACTTTAAAAGTGCTCATCATTGGAAAACGTTCTTCGGGGCGAAAA
CTCTCAAGGATCTTACCGCTGTTGAGATCCAGTTCGATGTAACCCACTCGTGCACCCAACTGATCTTCAG
CATCTTTTACTTTCACCAGCGTTTCTGGGTGAGCAAAAACAGGAAGGCAAAATGCCGCAAAAAAGGGAAT
AAGGGCGACACGGAAATGTTGAATACTCATACTCTTCCTTTTTCAATATTATTGAAGCATTTATCAGGGT
TATTGTCTCATGAGCGGATACATATTTGAATGTATTTAGAAAAATAAACAAATAGGGGTTCCGCGCACAT
TTCCCCGAAAAGTGCCACCTGACGTCGACGGATCGGGAGATCTCCCGATCCCCTATGGTGCACTCTCAGT
ACAATCTGCTCTGATGCCGCATAGTTAAGCCAGTATCTGCTCCCTGCTTGTGTGTTGGAGGTCGCTGAGT
AGTGCGCGAGCAAAATTTAAGCTACAACAAGGCAAGGCTTGACCGACAATTGCATGAAGAATCTGCTTAG
G
